>Addgene plasmid #69186 | LD217 | depositor full sequence | sequence record 128291 | LD217 sequence 7935 bps
CTAAATTGTAAGCGTTAATATTTTGTTAAAATTCGCGTTAAATTTTTGTTAAATCAGCTCATTTTTTAAC
CAATAGGCCGAAATCGGCAAAATCCCTTATAAATCAAAAGAATAGACCGAGATAGGGT
[37 nt withheld, positions 129-165]
AAAGAACGTGGACTCCAACGTCAAAGG
[49 nt withheld, positions 193-241]
T
[91 nt withheld, positions 243-333]
G
[124 nt withheld, positions 335-458]
CCCATTCGCCATTCAGGCTGCGCAACTGTTGGGAAGGGCGATCGGTGCGGGCCTCTTCGCTATTACGCCA
GCTGGCGAAAGGGGGATGTGCTGCAAGGCGATTAAGTTGGGTAACGCCAGGGTTTTCCCAGTCACGACGT
TGTAAAACGACGGCCAGTGAGCGCGCGTAATACGACTCACTATAGGGCGAATTGGAGCTCCACCGCGGAA
AGTACAAAGGTTGGATGGTATAGTAAATGAATTGAGCATATCAGAAAAAGATGATACCGATCCCTCTAAA
CTAGGAGATTACATCTCGAGAGACAACGTTAACTTATTGAATGACAAACTGAAAGAAGTGCCAGTAATTG
AGCGTCAAATTGAAAACATTAAGCTTCAATACGAAAATATGGTCAGAAAAGTTAACAAAGAACTGATTGA
TACCAAGTTGACGGACGTAACTCAAAAATTCCAAAGTAAATTTGGTATAGATAACCTGATGGAAACAAAT
GTTGCAGAGCAGTTTAGCAGGGAACTAACGGACCTTGAAAAAGATTTAGCAGAGATAATGAATTCATTGA
CACAGCACTTTGATAAGACATTGCTGTTACAAGATAAAAAAATTGATAACGATGAACGTGAGGAGCTGTT
TAAGGTGGTACAAGGCGACGACAAAGAACTATACAACATTTTCAAAACTCTGCATGAGGTAATTGATGAC
GTGGACAAAACAATTCTTAACTTGGGTCAATTTTTGCAGGCAAAAATAAAGGAAAAGACAGAACTACACA
GCGAAGTTTCTGAAATAATAAACGATTTCAATAGAAATTTGGAATATCTATTAATCTTTAAAGATATTTC
CAATCTGATTGATAGCTTCAAAAATTCCTGTACACAAGATATTCAAACAACTAAGGAACTTTGTGAATTT
TATGATAATTTTGAAGAAAGCTACGGTAACTTAGTTCTAGAAGCAAAGAGGAGAAAGGATGTGGCAAACA
GAATGAAAACTATATTGAAAGATTGTGAAAAGCAGTTGCAGAATTTAGATGCTCAGGACCAGGAAGAACG
TCAGAATTTTATAGCGGAAAATGGAACTTATCTTCCTGAGACAATCTGGCCCGGTAAAATTGACGATTTT
TCTTCCCTGTACACTTTAAATTACAACGTGAAGAATCCTGCTTCGTACGCTGCAGGTCGACGGATCGGTG
ACGGTGCTGGTTTAATTAACATGTCTAAAGGTGAAGAATTATTCACTGGTGTTGTCCCAATTTTGGTTGA
ATTAGATGGTGATGTTAATGGTCACAAATTTTCTGTCTCCGGTGAAGGTGAAGGTGATGCTACTTACGGT
AAATTGACCTTAAAATTTATTTGTACTACTGGTAAATTGCCAGTTCCATGGCCAACCTTAGTCACTACTT
TAACTTATGGTGTTCAATGTTTTTCTAGATACCCAGATCATATGAAACAACATGACTTTTTCAAGTCTGC
CATGCCAGAAGGTTATGTTCAAGAAAGAACTATTTTTTTCAAAGATGACGGTAACTACAAGACCAGAGCT
GAAGTCAAGTTTGAAGGTGATACCTTAGTTAATAGAATCGAATTAAAAGGTATTGATTTTAAAGAAGATG
GTAACATTTTAGGTCACAAATTGGAATACAACTATAACTCTCACAATGTTTACATCATGGCTGACAAACA
AAAGAATGGTATCAAAGTTAACTTCAAAATTAGACACAACATTGAAGATGGTTCTGTTCAATTAGCTGAC
CATTATCAACAAAATACTCCAATTGGTGATGGTCCAGTCTTGTTACCAGACAACCATTACTTATCCACTC
AATCTGCCTTATCCAAAGATCCAAACGAAAAGAGAGACCACATGGTCTTGTTAGAATTTGTTACTGCTGC
TGGTATTACCCATGGTATTGATGAATTGTACAAAATTCCAGTTCCAACGCGTGATCTAGAGAAGCCATTC
ATGTCTAAAGGTGAAGAATTATTCACTGGTGTTGTCCCAATTTTGGTTGAATTAGATGGTGATGTTAATG
GTCACAAATTTTCTGTCTCCGGTGAAGGTGAAGGTGATGCTACTTACGGTAAATTGACCTTAAAATTTAT
TTGTACTACTGGTAAATTGCCAGTTCCATGGCCAACCTTAGTCACTACTTTAACTTATGGTGTTCAATGT
TTTTCTAGATACCCAGATCATATGAAACAACATGACTTTTTCAAGTCTGCCATGCCAGAAGGTTATGTTC
AAGAAAGAACTATTTTTTTCAAAGATGACGGTAACTACAAGACCAGAGCTGAAGTCAAGTTTGAAGGTGA
TACCTTAGTTAATAGAATCGAATTAAAAGGTATTGATTTTAAAGAAGATGGTAACATTTTAGGTCACAAA
TTGGAATACAACTATAACTCTCACAATGTTTACATCATGGCTGACAAACAAAAGAATGGTATCAAAGTTA
ACTTCAAAATTAGACACAACATTGAAGATGGTTCTGTTCAATTAGCTGACCATTATCAACAAAATACTCC
AATTGGTGATGGTCCAGTCTTGTTACCAGACAACCATTACTTATCCACTCAATCTGCCTTATCCAAAGAT
CCAAACGAAAAGAGAGACCACATGGTCTTGTTAGAATTTGTTACTGCTGCTGGTATTACCCATGGTATGG
ATGAATTATATAAATAAGGCGCGCCACTTCTAAATAAGCGAATTTCTTATGATTTATGATTTTTATTATT
AAATAAGTTATAAAAAAAATAAGTGTATACAAATTTTAAAGTGACTCTTAGGTTTTAAAACGAAAATTCT
TATTCTTGAGTAACTCTTTCCTGTAGGTCAGGTTGCTTTCTCAGGTATAGTATGAGGTCGCTCTTATTGA
CCACACCTCTACCGGCAGATCCGCTAGGGATAACAGGGTAATATAGATCTGTTTAGCTTGCCTCGTCCCC
GCCGGGTCACCCGGCCAGCGACATGGAGGCCCAGAATACCCTCCTTGACAGTCTTGACGTGCGCAGCTCA
GGGGCATGATGTGACTGTCGCCCGTACATTTAGCCCATACATCCCCATGTATAATCATTTGCATCCATAC
ATTTTGATGGCCGCACGGCGCGAAGCAAAAATTACGGCTCCTCGCTGCAGACCTGCGAGCAGGGAAACGC
TCCCCTCACAGACGCGTTGAATTGTCCCCACGCCGCGCCCCTGTAGAGAAATATAAAAGGTTAGGATTTG
CCACTGAGGTTCTTCTTTCATATACTTCCTTTTAAAATCTTGCTAGGATACAGTTCTCACATCACATCCG
AACATAAACAACCATGACAGTCAACACTAAGACCTATAGTGAGAGAGCAGAAACTCATGCCTCACCAGTA
GCACAGCGATTATTTCGATTAATGGAACTGAAGAAAACCAATTTATGTGCATCAATTGACGTTGATACCA
CTAAGGAATTCCTTGAATTAATTGATAAATTAGGTCCTTATGTATGCTTAATCAAGACTCATATTGATAT
AATCAATGATTTTTCCTATGAATCCACTATTGAACCATTATTAGAACTTTCACGTAAACATCAATTTATG
ATTTTTGAAGATAGAAAATTTGCTGATATTGGTAATACCGTAAAGAAACAATATATTGGTGGAGTTTATA
AAATTAGTAGTTGGGCAGATATTACCAATGCTCATGGTGTCACTGGGAATGGAGTGGTTGAAGGATTAAA
ACAGGGAGCTAAAGAAACCACCACCAACCAAGAGCCAAGAGGGTTATTGATGTTAGCTGAATTATCATCA
GTGGGATCATTAGCATATGGAGAATATTCTCAAAAAACTGTTGAAATTGCTAAATCCGATAAGGAATTTG
TTATTGGATTTATTGCCCAACGTGATATGGGTGGCCAAGAAGAAGGATTTGATTGGCTTATTATGACACC
TGGAGTTGGATTAGATGATAAAGGTGATGGATTAGGACAACAATATAGAACTGTTGATGAAGTTGTTAGC
ACTGGAACTGATATTATCATTGTTGGTAGAGGATTGTTTGGTAAAGGAAGAGATCCAGATATTGAAGGTA
AAAGGTATAGAAATGCTGGTTGGAATGCTTATTTGAAAAAGACTGGCCAATTATAATCAGTACTGACAAT
AAAAAGATTCTTGTTTTCAAGAACTTGTCATTTGTATAGTTTTTTTATATTGTAGTTGTTCTATTTTAAT
CAAATGTTAGCGTGATTTATATTTTTTTTCGCCTCGACATCATCTGCCCAGATGCGAAGTTAAGTGCGCA
GAAAGTAATATCATGCGTCAATCGTATGTGAATGCTGGTCGCTATACTGCTGTCGATTCGATACTAACGC
CGCCATCCAGTGTCGAAAACGAGCTCGAATTCATCGATGATATCAGATCCACTAGTGGCCTATGCTAGAA
AAAAGGAAAAAAAGGATACGGTACAAAGATTCAATAATTGTATCAATATTTCGAAAAATACTTTATCAAA
AAAGCAATACTTGAAGGAGAAAGGAAAAAATTCGCTGTCTTCTTCACTTTTACGACAAAGAAAAATGTGC
CCTTTTCAACTAAAAGTCATGAATGAATAAATAAATGATTACATATGCGTATATTTTATAGTGAACAACT
TCTGACATATTATCCCGAATGTGAGTAATCATGCTTGTGCTGTGAATCTGTGTTGGTGTTTGGCTGTGAC
CCTGCCAAAAAGGTGCTCGAAGTGCCGGAAACAATTCCACTTTTATCCAAACTGCTCGTAGTGGACGAGT
GGGATAACGTTCTTGTTAAATATTTTCCAAAAAGTAAACTGTTTGGGCCAAATGAGTCGCTATGTTCTAA
TACAAATTGGCTATGATTGGACCCTGAGGTGTGATGATCCCTTCCAGAAAAGCTTGCCTTTTTATTGGGG
TTCTTGTGCGAAATTATTCGAGCAGTAATCATGTTATTCCTGCTACGATTGGCCTCACTGAGAGTACGAC
TATATCTTTCTATCTCCTCAGCGAAATTTTCCTCAAAAAGACGCACTAGAAGATCATGTGATGGTTTTAG
ATCCTTTGATGGTAGTAGTTCTGCATGCAACGTTAGACAGCGACCTAATACTGCAACAAGCTCATCAAAA
GCTAGCGTCAATCTTCCTAAATCATCAGTACTGAACTGCTTGGATGTGGAGGGTTCTAAAAAGGCCTTGT
ACTGTGATATGCCTCCATTAACTGGGATCCCCCGGGCTGCAGGAATTCGATATCAAGCTTATCGATACCG
TCGACCTCGAGGGGGGGCCCGGTACCCAGCTTTTGTTCCCTTTAGTGAGGGTTAATTGCGCGCTTGGCGT
AATCATGGTCATAGCTGTTTCCTGTGTGAAATTGTTATCCGCTCACAATTCCACACAACATACGAGCCGG
AAGCATAAAGTGTAAAGCCTGGGGTGCCTAATGAGTGAGCTAACTCACATTAATTGCGTTGCGCTCACTG
CCCGCTTTCCAGTCGGGAAACCTGTCGTGCCAGCTGCATTAATGAATCGGCCAACGCGCGGGGAGAGGCG
GTTTGCGTATTGGGCGCTCTTCCGCTTCCTCGCTCACTGACTCGCTGCGCTCGGTCGTTCGGCTGCGGCG
AGCGGTATCAGCTCACTCAAAGGCGGTAATACGGTTATCCACAGAATCAGGGGATAACGCAGGAAAGAAC
ATGTGAGCAAAAGGCCAGCAAAAGGCCAGGAACCGTAAAAAGGCCGCGTTGCTGGCGTTTTTCCATAGGC
TCCGCCCCCCTGACGAGCATCACAAAAATCGACGCTCAAGTCAGAGGTGGCGAAACCCGACAGGACTATA
AAGATACCAGGCGTTTCCCCCTGGAAGCTCCCTCGTGCGCTCTCCTGTTCCGACCCTGCCGCTTACCGGA
TACCTGTCCGCCTTTCTCCCTTCGGGAAGCGTGGCGCTTTCTCATAGCTCACGCTGTAGGTATCTCAGTT
CGGTGTAGGTCGTTCGCTCCAAGCTGGGCTGTGTGCACGAACCCCCCGTTCAGCCCGACCGCTGCGCCTT
ATCCGGTAACTATCGTCTTGAGTCCAACCCGGTAAGACACGACTTATCGCCACTGGCAGCAGCCACTGGT
AACAGGATTAGCAGAGCGAGGTATGTAGGCGGTGCTACAGAGTTCTTGAAGTGGTGGCCTAACTACGGCT
ACACTAGAAGGACAGTATTTGGTATCTGCGCTCTGCTGAAGCCAGTTACCTTCGGAAAAAGAGTTGGTAG
CTCTTGATCCGGCAAACAAACCACCGCTGGTAGCGGTGGTTTTTTTGTTTGCAAGCAGCAGATTACGCGC
AGAAAAAAAGGATCTCAAGAAGATCCTTTGATCTTTTCTACGGGGTCTGACGCTCAGTGGAACGAAAACT
CACGTTAAGGGATTTTGGTCATGAGATTATCAAAAAGGATCTTCACCTAGATCCTTTTAAATTAAAAATG
AAGTTTTAAATCAATCTAAAGTATATATGAGTAAACTTGGTCTGACAGTTACCAATGCTTAATCAGTGAG
GCACCTATCTCAGCGATCTGTCTATTTCGTTCATCCATAGTTGCCTGACTCCCCGTCGTGTAGATAACTA
CGATACGGGAGGGCTTACCATCTGGCCCCAGTGCTGCAATGATACCGCGAGACCCACGCTCACCGGCTCC
AGATTTATCAGCAATAAACCAGCCAGCCGGAAGGGCCGAGCGCAGAAGTGGTCCTGCAACTTTATCCGCC
TCCATCCAGTCTATTAATTGTTGCCGGGAAGCTAGAGTAAGTAGTTCGCCAGTTAATAGTTTGCGCAACG
TTGTTGCCATTGCTACAGGCATCGTGGTGTCACGCTCGTCGTTTGGTATGGCTTCATTCAGCTCCGGTTC
CCAACGATCAAGGCGAGTTACATGATCCCCCATGTTGTGCAAAAAAGCGGTTAGCTCCTTCGGTCCTCCG
ATCGTTGTCAGAAGTAAGTTGGCCGCAGTGTTATCACTCATGGTTATGGCAGCACTGCATAATTCTCTTA
CTGTCATGCCATCCGTAAGATGCTTTTCTGTGACTGGTGAGTACTCAACCAAGTCATTCTGAGAATAGTG
TATGCGGCGACCGAGTTGCTCTTGCCCGGCGTCAATACGGGATAATACCGCGCCACATAGCAGAACTTTA
AAAGTGCTCATCATTGGAAAACGTTCTTCGGGGCGAAAACTCTCAAGGATCTTACCGCTGTTGAGATCCA
GTTCGATGTAACCCACTCGTGCACCCAACTGATCTTCAGCATCTTTTACTTTCACCAGCGTTTCTGGGTG
AGCAAAAACAGGAAGGCAAAATGCCGCAAAAAAGGGAATAAGGGCGACACGGAAATGTTGAATACTCATA
CTCTTCCTTTTTCAATATTATTGAAGCATTTATCAGGGTTATTGTCTCATGAGCGGATACATATTTGAAT
GTATTTAGAAAAATAAACAAATAGGGGTTCCGCGCACATTTCCCCGAAAAGTGCCAC
Features (pLannotate 1.2.2; 20 found; start..end, strand, type, name):
     30..458     -  rep_origin     f1 ori (sequence partly withheld): f1 bacteriophage origin of replication; arrow indicates direction of (+) strand synthesis
    463..618     -  CDS            lacZα (fragment): LacZα fragment of β-galactosidase; lacZ fragment
    626..644     +  promoter       T7 promoter: promoter for bacteriophage T7 RNA polymerase
    667..1617    +  CDS            ATG17 (fragment): ATG17_YEAST - Also known as APG17. Experimental evidence at protein level: Swiss-Prot protein existence level 1. Autophagy-specific protein that functions with ATG13, ATG29, and CIS1/ATG31 in response to autophagy-inducing signals as a scaffold to recruit other ATG proteins to organize pre-autophagosomal structure (PAS) formation. Modulates the timing and magnitude of the autophagy response, such as the size of the sequestering vesicles, through interacting with and regulating ATG1 kinase activity. Plays particularly a role in pexophagy and nucleophagy. With ATG13, is required for ATG1 activat
   1669..2382    +  CDS            GFP (S65T): GFP (S65T) is a basic (constitutively fluorescent) green fluorescent protein published in 1995, derived from Aequorea victoria.
   2419..3132    +  CDS            GFP (S65T): GFP (S65T) is a basic (constitutively fluorescent) green fluorescent protein published in 1995, derived from Aequorea victoria.
   3156..3343    +  terminator     ADH1 terminator: S. cerevisiae ADH1; transcription terminator for the S. cerevisiae alcohol dehydrogenase 1 (ADH1) gene
   3418..3761    +  promoter       TEF promoter: Ashbya gossypii TEF promoter
   3780..4568    +  CDS            URA3: PYRF_YEAST - Experimental evidence at protein level: Swiss-Prot protein existence level 1. From Saccharomyces cerevisiae (strain ATCC 204508 / S288c) (Baker's yeast).
   4580..4777    +  terminator     TEF terminator: Ashbya gossypii TEF terminator
   5091..5663    -  CDS            DCK1 (fragment): DCK1_YEAST - Experimental evidence at protein level: Swiss-Prot protein existence level 1. Forms a transiant heterodimeric complex with LMO1, that acts as a guanine nucleotide exchange factor exchange factor (GEF) for the small GTPase RHO5 (PubMed:25598154). DCK1, LMO1 and RHO5 relocate to mitochondria upon oxidative stress and trigger cell death (PubMed:25598154). The DCK1/LMO1/RHO5 signaling module mediates mitochondrial turnover under nitrogen starvation conditions via mitophagy (PubMed:25598154). The DCK1/LMO1/RHO5 signaling module plays also a function in cell wall integrity signaling (Pu
   5663..5734    +  misc_feature   MCS (fragment): pBluescript multiple cloning site
   5747..5765    -  promoter       T3 promoter: promoter for bacteriophage T3 RNA polymerase
   5810..5826    -  protein_bind   lac operator: The lac repressor binds to the lac operator to inhibit transcription in E. coli. This inhibition can be relieved by adding lactose or isopropyl-β-D-thiogalactopyranoside (IPTG). lac repressor encoded by lacI
   5834..5864    -  promoter       lac promoter: promoter for the E. coli lac operon
   5879..5900    -  protein_bind   CAP binding site: CAP binding activates transcription in the presence of cAMP. E. coli catabolite activator protein
   5913..6005    -  CDS            lacI (fragment): lac repressor; lacI; The lac repressor binds to the lac operator to inhibit transcription in E. coli. This inhibition can be relieved by adding lactose or isopropyl-β-D-thiogalactopyranoside (IPTG).
   6188..6776    -  rep_origin     ori: high-copy-number ColE1/pMB1/pBR322/pUC origin of replication
   6947..7807    -  CDS            AmpR: β-lactamase; bla; confers resistance to ampicillin, carbenicillin, and related antibiotics
   7808..7912    -  promoter       AmpR promoter: bla
