[The description below was written by a language model from this plasmid's Addgene catalogue record and pLannotate feature annotations shown in this document.]
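Description:
LD217 is a yeast integration plasmid built on the Bluescript II SK+ backbone, designed to add a tandem GFP tag to the C terminus of the Saccharomyces cerevisiae autophagy protein Atg17 at its chromosomal locus. In E. coli it is maintained as a high-copy plasmid through the ColE1/pUC-type origin and selected with ampicillin (AmpR under its bla promoter). The backbone also carries the f1 phage origin, the interrupted lacZα/lac promoter region, and flanking T7 and T3 promoters. No yeast replication origin or centromere is annotated, consistent with a construct meant to integrate rather than replicate episomally.

The roughly 4.9 kb insert begins with a fragment of the ATG17 coding sequence, with no annotated yeast promoter upstream. It is followed by two consecutive GFP open reading frames (annotated as GFP S65T, catalogued as 2xEGFP) and the ADH1 terminator. Downstream sits a selectable marker cassette in which the Ashbya gossypii TEF promoter and terminator drive URA3. The catalogue specifies the Candida albicans gene, although the automated annotation matched it to the S. cerevisiae protein. A heterologous marker of this kind limits unwanted recombination at the host ura3 locus. The cassette is followed by a fragment of DCK1 in the opposite orientation, which may represent genomic sequence downstream of ATG17, although the record does not say so. Together the ATG17 and DCK1 fragments would serve as homology arms, so that recombination places the tag and marker at the end of the endogenous gene and leaves the fusion under native ATG17 regulation.

The plasmid belongs to a fluorescent tool set for yeast Atg proteins. The doubled GFP presumably gives a brighter signal for imaging Atg17, a scaffold for assembly of the pre-autophagosomal structure, in live cells.
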