Addgene plasmid #69186: LD217
Purpose: Integration of 2GFP tag at Atg17 C terminus, use auxotrophic marker URA3(Candida albicans)
Depositing lab: Zhiping Xie. Depositing organization: Shanghai Jiao Tong University. Publication: A fluorescent tool set for yeast Atg proteins. Li D, Song JZ, Shan MH, Li SP, Liu W, Li H, Zhu J, Wang Y, Lin J, Xie Z. Autophagy. 2015;11(6):954-60. doi: 10.1080/15548627.2015.1040971. PubMed 25998947.
Backbone
  Vector backbone: Bluescript II SK+
  Vector type: Yeast Expression
Growth in bacteria
  Bacterial resistance: Ampicillin, 100 μg/mL
  Growth temperature: 37°C
  Growth strain: DH5alpha
  Copy number: High Copy
Gene/Insert
  Gene/Insert name: Atg17-2EGFP
  Species: S. cerevisiae (budding yeast)
  Insert size (bp): 4900
  Tag / fusion protein: 2xEGFP (C terminal on insert)
  Cloning method: Restriction Enzyme; 5′ cloning site SacII (not destroyed); 3′ cloning site BamHI (not destroyed)
  Sequencing primers: 5′ T7; 3′ SP6
Terms and licenses: Academic/Nonprofit Terms; Industry Terms: Not Available to Industry
How to cite: LD217 was a gift from Zhiping Xie (Addgene plasmid # 69186 ; http://n2t.net/addgene:69186 ; RRID:Addgene_69186)
