>Addgene plasmid #69186 | LD217 | addgene partial sequence | sequence record 124505 | T7 5'-TAATACGACTCACTATAGGG-3'
AAGTACAAAGGTTGGATGGTATAGTAAATGAATTGAGCATATCAGAAAAAGATGATACCGATCCCTCTAA
ACTAGGAGATTACATCTCGAGAGACAACGTTAACTTATTGAATGACAAACTGAAAGAAGTGCCAGTAATT
GAGCGTCAAATTGAAAACATTAAGCTTCAATACGAAAATATGGTCAGAAAAGTTAACAAAGAACTGATTG
ATACCAAGTTGACGGACGTAACTCAAAAATTCCAAAGTAAATTTGGTATAGATAACCTGATGGAAACAAA
TGTTGCAGAGCAGTTTAGCAGGGAACTAACGGACCTTGAAAAAGATTTAGCAGAGATAATGAATTCATTG
ACACAGCACTTTGATAAGACATTGCTGTTACAAGATAAAAAAATTGATAACGATGAACGTGAGGAGCTGT
TTAAGGTGGTACAAGGCGACGACAAAGAACTATACAACATTTTCAAAACTCTGCATGAGGTAATTGATGA
CGTGGACAAAACAATTCTTAACTTGGGTCAATTTTTGCAGGCAAAAATAAAGGAAAAGACAGAACTACAC
AGCGAAGTTTCTGAAATAATAAACGATTTCAATAGAAATTTGGAATATCTATTAATCTTTAAAGATATTT
CCAATCTGATTGATAGCTTCAAAAATTCCTGTACACAAGATATTCAAACAACTAAGGAACTTTGTGAATT
TTATGATAATTTTGAAGAAAGCTACGGTAACTTAGTTCTAGAAGCAAAGAGGAGAAAGGATGTGGCAAAC
AGAATGAAAACTATATTGAAAGATTGTGAAAAGCAGTTGCAGAATTTAGATGCTCAGGACCAGGAAGAAC
GTCAGAATTTTATAGCGGAAAATGGAACTTATCTTCCTGAGACAATCTGGCCCGGTAAAATTGACGATTT
TTCTTCCCTGTACACTTTAAATTACAACGTGAAGAATCCTGCTTCGTACGCTGCAGGTCGACGGATCGGT
GACGGTGCTGGTTTAATTAACATGTCTAAAGGTGAAGAATTATTCACTGGTGTTGTCCCAATTTTGGTTG
AATTAGATGGTGATGTTAATGGTCACAAATTTT
