>Addgene plasmid #69186 | LD217 | addgene partial sequence | sequence record 126218 | pHybLex_rev 5'-GAGTCACTTTAAAATTTGTATACAC-3'
ACTTATTTAATAATAAAAATCATAAATCATAAGAAATTCGCTTATTTAGAAGTGGCGCGCCTTATTTATA
TAATTCATCCATACCATGGGTAATACCAGCAGCAGTAACAAATTCTAACAAGACCATGTGGTCTCTCTTT
TCGTTTGGATCTTTGGATAAGGCAGATTGAGTGGATAAGTAATGGTTGTCTGGTAACAAGACTGGACCAT
CACCAATTGGAGTATTTTGTTGATAATGGTCAGCTAATTGAACAGAACCATCTTCAATGTTGTGTCTAAT
TTTGAAGTTAACTTTGATACCATTCTTTTGTTTGTCAGCCATGATGTAAACATTGTGAGAGTTATAGTTG
TATTCCAATTTGTGACCTAAAATGTTACCATCTTCTTTAAAATCAATACCTTTTAATTCGATTCTATTAA
CTAAGGTATCACCTTCAAACTTGACTTCAGCTCTGGTCTTGTAGTTACCGTCATCTTTGAAAAAAATAGT
TCTTTCTTGAACATAACCTTCTGGCATGGCAGACTTGAAAAAGTCATGTTGTTTCATATGATCTGGGTAT
CTAGAAAAACATTGAACACCATAAGTTAAAGTAGTGACTAAGGTTGGCCATGGAACTGGCAATTTACCAG
TAGTACAAATAAATTTTAAGGTCAATTTACCGTAAGTAGCATCACCTTCACCTTCACCGGAGACAGAAAA
TTTGTGACCATTAACATCACCATCTAATTCAACCAAAATTGGGACAACACCAGTGAATAATTCTTCACCT
TTAGACATGAATGGCTTCTCTAGATCACGCGTTGGAACTGGAATTTTGTACAATTCATCAATACCATGGG
TAATACCAGCAGCAGTAACAAATTCTAACAAGACCATGTGGTCTCTCTTTTCGTTTGGATCTTTGGATAA
GGCAGATTGAGTGGATAAGTAATGGTTGTCTGGTAACAAGACTGGACCATCACCAATTGGAGTATTTTGT
TGATAATGGTCAGCTAATTGAACAGAACCATCTTCAATGTTGTGTCTAATTTTGAAGTTAACTTTGATAC
CATTCTTTTGTTTGTCAGCCATGATGTAAACATTGTGAGAGTTATAGTTGTATTCCAATTTGTGACCTAA
AATGTTACCATCTTCTTTAAAATCA
